>Addgene plasmid #154100 | pcDNA3-sACE2v2.4(732) | addgene full sequence | sequence record 301647 | Addgene NGS Result
GACATTGATTATTGACTAGTTATTAATAGTAATCAATTACGGGGTCATTAGTTCATAGCCCATATATGGA
GTTCCGCGTTACATAACTTACGGTAAATGGCCCGCCTGGCTGACCGCCCAACGACCCCCGCCCATTGACG
TCAATAATGACGTATGTTCCCATAGTAACGCCAATAGGGACTTTCCATTGACGTCAATGGGTGGAGTATT
TACGGTAAACTGCCCACTTGGCAGTACATCAAGTGTATCATATGCCAAGTACGCCCCCTATTGACGTCAA
TGACGGTAAATGGCCCGCCTGGCATTATGCCCAGTACATGACCTTATGGGACTTTCCTACTTGGCAGTAC
ATCTACGTATTAGTCATCGCTATTACCATGGTGATGCGGTTTTGGCAGTACATCAATGGGCGTGGATAGC
GGTTTGACTCACGGGGATTTCCAAGTCTCCACCCCATTGACGTCAATGGGAGTTTGTTTTGGCACCAAAA
TCAACGGGACTTTCCAAAATGTCGTAACAACTCCGCCCCATTGACGCAAATGGGCGGTAGGCGTGTACGG
TGGGAGGTCTATATAAGCAGAGCTCTCTGGCTAACTAGAGAACCCACTGCTTACTGGCTTATCGAAATTA
ATACGACTCACTATAGGGAGACCCAAGCTGGCTAGCGCCACCATGTCAAGCTCTTCCTGGCTCCTTCTCA
GCCTTGTTGCTGTAACTGCTGCTCAGTCCACCATTGAGGAACAGGCCAAGTACTTTTTGGACAAGTTTAA
CCACGAAGCCGAAGACCTGTTCTATCAAAGTTCACTTGCTTCTTGGAATTATAACACCAATATTACTGAA
GAGAATGTCCAAAACATGAATAATGCTGGGGACAAATGGTCTGCCTTTTTAAAGGAACAGTCCACAACTG
CCCAAATGTATCCACTACAAGAAATTCAGAATCTCACAGTCAAGCTTCAGCTGCAGGCTCTTCAGCAAAA
TGGGTCTTCAGTGCTCTCAGAAGACAAGAGCAAACGGTTGAACACAATTCTAAATACAATGAGCACCATC
TACAGTACTGGAAAAGTTTGTAACCCAGATAATCCACAAGAATGCTTATTACTTGAACCAGGTTTGAATG
AAATAATGGCAAACAGTTTAGACTACAATGAGAGGCTCTGGGCTTGGGAAAGCTGGAGATCTGAGGTCGG
CAAGCAGCTGAGGCCATTATATGAAGAGTATGTGGTCTTGAAAAATGAGATGGCAAGAGCAAATCATTAT
GAGGACTATGGGGATTATTGGAGAGGAGACTATGAAGTAAATGGGGTAGATGGCTATGACTACAGCCGCG
GCCAGTTGATTGAAGATGTGGAACATACCTTTGAAGAGATTAAACCATTATATGAACATCTTCATGCCTA
TGTGAGGGCAAAGTTGATGAATGCCTATCCTTCCTATATCAGTCCAATTGGATGCCTCCCTGCTCATTTG
CTTGGTGATATGTGGGGTAGATTTTGGACAAATCTGTACTCTTTGACAGTTCCCTTTGGACAGAAACCAA
ACATAGATGTTACTGATGCAATGGTGGACCAGGCCTGGGATGCACAGAGAATATTCAAGGAGGCCGAGAA
GTTCTTTGTATCTGTTGGTCTTCCTAATATGACTCAAGGATTCTGGGAATATTCCATGCTAACGGACCCA
GGAAATGTTCAGAAAGCAGTCTGCCATCCCACAGCTTGGGACCTGGGGAAGGGCGACTTCAGGATTCTTA
TGTGCACAAAGGTGACAATGGACGACTTCCTGACAGCTCATCATGAGATGGGGCATATCCAGTATGATAT
GGCATATGCTGCACAACCTTTTCTGCTAAGAAATGGAGCTAATGAAGGATTCCATGAAGCTGTTGGGGAA
ATCATGTCACTTTCTGCAGCCACACCTAAGCATTTAAAATCCATTGGTCTTCTGTCACCCGATTTTCAAG
AAGACAATGAAACAGAAATAAACTTCCTGCTCAAACAAGCACTCACGATTGTTGGGACTCTGCCATTTAC
TTACATGTTAGAGAAGTGGAGGTGGATGGTCTTTAAAGGGGAAATTCCCAAAGACCAGTGGATGAAAAAG
TGGTGGGAGATGAAGCGAGAGATAGTTGGGGTGGTGGAACCTGTGCCCCATGATGAAACATACTGTGACC
CCGCATCTCTGTTCCATGTTTCTAATGATTACTCATTCATTCGATATTACACAAGGACCCTTTACCAATT
CCAGTTTCAAGAAGCACTTTGTCAAGCAGCTAAACATGAAGGCCCTCTGCACAAATGTGACATCTCAAAC
TCTACAGAAGCTGGACAGAAACTGTTCAATATGCTGAGGCTTGGAAAATCAGAACCCTGGACCCTAGCAT
TGGAAAATGTTGTAGGAGCAAAGAACATGAATGTAAGGCCACTGCTCAACTACTTTGAGCCCTTATTTAC
CTGGCTGAAAGACCAGAACAAGAATTCTTTTGTGGGATGGAGTACCGACTGGAGTCCATATGCAGACCAA
AGCATCAAAGTGAGGATAAGCCTAAAATCAGCTCTTGGAGATAAAGCATATGAATGGAACGACAATGAAA
TGTACCTGTTCCGATCATCTGTTGCATATGCTATGAGGCAGTACTTTTTAAAAGTAAAAAATCAGATGAT
TCTTTTTGGGGAGGAGGATGTGCGAGTGGCTAATTTGAAACCAAGAATCTCCTTTAATTTCTTTGTCACT
GCACCTAAAAATGTGTCTGATATCATTCCTAGAACTGAAGTTGAAAAGGCCATCAGGATGTCCCGGAGCC
GTATCAATGATGCTTTCCGTCTGAATGACAACAGCCTAGAGTTTCTGGGGATACAGCCAACACTTGGATC
CTGATAACTCGAGTCTAGAGGGCCCGTTTAAACCCGCTGATCAGCCTCGACTGTGCCTTCTAGTTGCCAG
CCATCTGTTGTTTGCCCCTCCCCCGTGCCTTCCTTGACCCTGGAAGGTGCCACTCCCACTGTCCTTTCCT
AATAAAATGAGGAAATTGCATCGCATTGTCTGAGTAGGTGTCATTCTATTCTGGGGGGTGGGGTGGGGCA
GGACAGCAAGGGGGAGGATTGGGAAGACAATAGCAGGCATGCTGGGGATGCGGTGGGCTCTATGGCTTCT
GAGGCGGAAAGAACCAGCTGGGGCTCTAGGGGGTATCCCC
[124 nt withheld, positions 3191-3314]
C
[91 nt withheld, positions 3316-3406]
A
[49 nt withheld, positions 3408-3456]
CCTTTGACGTTGGAGTCCACGTTCTTT
[37 nt withheld, positions 3484-3520]
ACCCTATCTCGGTCTATTCTTTTGATTTATAAGGGATTTTGCCGATTTCGGCCTATTGGTTAAAAAATGA
GCTGATTTAACAAAAATTTAACGCGAATTAATTCTGTGGAATGTGTGTCAGTTAGGGTGTGGAAAGTCCC
CAGGCTCCCCAGCAGGCAGAAGTATGCAAAGCATGCATCTCAATTAGTCAGCAACCAGGTGTGGAAAGTC
CCCAGGCTCCCCAGCAGGCAGAAGTATGCAAAGCATGCATCTCAATTAGTCAGCAACCATAGTCCCGCCC
CTAACTCCGCCCATCCCGCCCCTAACTCCGCCCAGTTCCGCCCATTCTCCGCCCCATGGCTGACTAATTT
TTTTTATTTATGCAGAGGCCGAGGCCGCCTCTGCCTCTGAGCTATTCCAGAAGTAGTGAGGAGGCTTTTT
TGGAGGCCTAGGCTTTTGCAAAAAGCTCCCGGGAGCTTGTATATCCATTTTCGGATCTGATCAAGAGACA
GGATGAGGATCGTTTCGCATGATTGAACAAGATGGATTGCACGCAGGTTCTCCGGCCGCTTGGGTGGAGA
GGCTATTCGGCTATGACTGGGCACAACAGACAATCGGCTGCTCTGATGCCGCCGTGTTCCGGCTGTCAGC
GCAGGGGCGCCCGGTTCTTTTTGTCAAGACCGACCTGTCCGGTGCCCTGAATGAACTGCAGGACGAGGCA
GCGCGGCTATCGTGGCTGGCCACGACGGGCGTTCCTTGCGCAGCTGTGCTCGACGTTGTCACTGAAGCGG
GAAGGGACTGGCTGCTATTGGGCGAAGTGCCGGGGCAGGATCTCCTGTCATCTCACCTTGCTCCTGCCGA
GAAAGTATCCATCATGGCTGATGCAATGCGGCGGCTGCATACGCTTGATCCGGCTACCTGCCCATTCGAC
CACCAAGCGAAACATCGCATCGAGCGAGCACGTACTCGGATGGAAGCCGGTCTTGTCGATCAGGATGATC
TGGACGAAGAGCATCAGGGGCTCGCGCCAGCCGAACTGTTCGCCAGGCTCAAGGCGCGCATGCCCGACGG
CGAGGATCTCGTCGTGACCCATGGCGATGCCTGCTTGCCGAATATCATGGTGGAAAATGGCCGCTTTTCT
GGATTCATCGACTGTGGCCGGCTGGGTGTGGCGGACCGCTATCAGGACATAGCGTTGGCTACCCGTGATA
TTGCTGAAGAGCTTGGCGGCGAATGGGCTGACCGCTTCCTCGTGCTTTACGGTATCGCCGCTCCCGATTC
GCAGCGCATCGCCTTCTATCGCCTTCTTGACGAGTTCTTCTGAGCGGGACTCTGGGGTTCGAAATGACCG
ACCAAGCGACGCCCAACCTGCCATCACGAGATTTCGATTCCACCGCCGCCTTCTATGAAAGGTTGGGCTT
CGGAATCGTTTTCCGGGACGCCGGCTGGATGATCCTCCAGCGCGGGGATCTCATGCTGGAGTTCTTCGCC
CACCCCAACTTGTTTATTGCAGCTTATAATGGTTACAAATAAAGCAATAGCATCACAAATTTCACAAATA
AAGCATTTTTTTCACTGCATTCTAGTTGTGGTTTGTCCAAACTCATCAATGTATCTTATCATGTCTGTAT
ACCGTCGACCTCTAGCTAGAGCTTGGCGTAATCATGGTCATAGCTGTTTCCTGTGTGAAATTGTTATCCG
CTCACAATTCCACACAACATACGAGCCGGAAGCATAAAGTGTAAAGCCTGGGGTGCCTAATGAGTGAGCT
AACTCACATTAATTGCGTTGCGCTCACTGCCCGCTTTCCAGTCGGGAAACCTGTCGTGCCAGCTGCATTA
ATGAATCGGCCAACGCGCGGGGAGAGGCGGTTTGCGTATTGGGCGCTCTTCCGCTTCCTCGCTCACTGAC
TCGCTGCGCTCGGTCGTTCGGCTGCGGCGAGCGGTATCAGCTCACTCAAAGGCGGTAATACGGTTATCCA
CAGAATCAGGGGATAACGCAGGAAAGAACATGTGAGCAAAAGGCCAGCAAAAGGCCAGGAACCGTAAAAA
GGCCGCGTTGCTGGCGTTTTTCCATAGGCTCCGCCCCCCTGACGAGCATCACAAAAATCGACGCTCAAGT
CAGAGGTGGCGAAACCCGACAGGACTATAAAGATACCAGGCGTTTCCCCCTGGAAGCTCCCTCGTGCGCT
CTCCTGTTCCGACCCTGCCGCTTACCGGATACCTGTCCGCCTTTCTCCCTTCGGGAAGCGTGGCGCTTTC
TCATAGCTCACGCTGTAGGTATCTCAGTTCGGTGTAGGTCGTTCGCTCCAAGCTGGGCTGTGTGCACGAA
CCCCCCGTTCAGCCCGACCGCTGCGCCTTATCCGGTAACTATCGTCTTGAGTCCAACCCGGTAAGACACG
ACTTATCGCCACTGGCAGCAGCCACTGGTAACAGGATTAGCAGAGCGAGGTATGTAGGCGGTGCTACAGA
GTTCTTGAAGTGGTGGCCTAACTACGGCTACACTAGAAGAACAGTATTTGGTATCTGCGCTCTGCTGAAG
CCAGTTACCTTCGGAAAAAGAGTTGGTAGCTCTTGATCCGGCAAACAAACCACCGCTGGTAGCGGTGGTT
TTTTTGTTTGCAAGCAGCAGATTACGCGCAGAAAAAAAGGATCTCAAGAAGATCCTTTGATCTTTTCTAC
GGGGTCTGACGCTCAGTGGAACGAAAACTCACGTTAAGGGATTTTGGTCATGAGATTATCAAAAAGGATC
TTCACCTAGATCCTTTTAAATTAAAAATGAAGTTTTAAATCAATCTAAAGTATATATGAGTAAACTTGGT
CTGACAGTTACCAATGCTTAATCAGTGAGGCACCTATCTCAGCGATCTGTCTATTTCGTTCATCCATAGT
TGCCTGACTCCCCGTCGTGTAGATAACTACGATACGGGAGGGCTTACCATCTGGCCCCAGTGCTGCAATG
ATACCGCGAGACCCACGCTCACCGGCTCCAGATTTATCAGCAATAAACCAGCCAGCCGGAAGGGCCGAGC
GCAGAAGTGGTCCTGCAACTTTATCCGCCTCCATCCAGTCTATTAATTGTTGCCGGGAAGCTAGAGTAAG
TAGTTCGCCAGTTAATAGTTTGCGCAACGTTGTTGCCATTGCTACAGGCATCGTGGTGTCACGCTCGTCG
TTTGGTATGGCTTCATTCAGCTCCGGTTCCCAACGATCAAGGCGAGTTACATGATCCCCCATGTTGTGCA
AAAAAGCGGTTAGCTCCTTCGGTCCTCCGATCGTTGTCAGAAGTAAGTTGGCCGCAGTGTTATCACTCAT
GGTTATGGCAGCACTGCATAATTCTCTTACTGTCATGCCATCCGTAAGATGCTTTTCTGTGACTGGTGAG
TACTCAACCAAGTCATTCTGAGAATAGTGTATGCGGCGACCGAGTTGCTCTTGCCCGGCGTCAATACGGG
ATAATACCGCGCCACATAGCAGAACTTTAAAAGTGCTCATCATTGGAAAACGTTCTTCGGGGCGAAAACT
CTCAAGGATCTTACCGCTGTTGAGATCCAGTTCGATGTAACCCACTCGTGCACCCAACTGATCTTCAGCA
TCTTTTACTTTCACCAGCGTTTCTGGGTGAGCAAAAACAGGAAGGCAAAATGCCGCAAAAAAGGGAATAA
GGGCGACACGGAAATGTTGAATACTCATACTCTTCCTTTTTCAATATTATTGAAGCATTTATCAGGGTTA
TTGTCTCATGAGCGGATACATATTTGAATGTATTTAGAAAAATAAACAAATAGGGGTTCCGCGCACATTT
CCCCGAAAAGTGCCACCTGACGTCGACGGATCGGGAGATCTCCCGATCCCCTATGGTGCACTCTCAGTAC
AATCTGCTCTGATGCCGCATAGTTAAGCCAGTATCTGCTCCCTGCTTGTGTGTTGGAGGTCGCTGAGTAG
TGCGCGAGCAAAATTTAAGCTACAACAAGGCAAGGCTTGACCGACAATTGCATGAAGAATCTGCTTAGGG
TTAGGCGTTTTGCGCTGCTTCGCGATGTACGGGCCAGATATACGCGTT
Features (pLannotate 1.2.2; 20 found; start..end, strand, type, name):
      1..380     +  enhancer       CMV enhancer: human cytomegalovirus immediate early enhancer
    381..584     +  promoter       CMV promoter: human cytomegalovirus (CMV) immediate early promoter
    580..613     +  LTR            5' LTR (truncated) (fragment): truncated 5' long terminal repeat (LTR) from HIV-1
    629..647     +  promoter       T7 promoter: promoter for bacteriophage T7 RNA polymerase
    673..2868    +  CDS            ACE2 (fragment): ACE2_HUMAN - Experimental evidence at protein level: Swiss-Prot protein existence level 1. [Isoform 2]: (Microbial infection) Non-functional as a receptor for human coronavirus SARS-CoV-2. From Homo sapiens (Human).
   2921..3145    +  polyA_signal   bGH poly(A) signal: bovine growth hormone polyadenylation signal
   3149..3170    +  promoter       SV40 promoter (fragment): SV40 enhancer and early promoter
   3191..3619    +  rep_origin     f1 ori (sequence partly withheld): f1 bacteriophage origin of replication; arrow indicates direction of (+) strand synthesis
   3633..3962    +  promoter       SV40 promoter: SV40 enhancer and early promoter
   4029..4820    +  CDS            neo: KKA2_KLEPN - Also known as kan, nptII. Experimental evidence at protein level: Swiss-Prot protein existence level 1. Resistance to kanamycin, neomycin, paromomycin, ribostamycin, butirosin and gentamicin B. From Klebsiella pneumoniae.
   4844..5002    +  CDS            ble (fragment): BLE_KLEPN - Experimental evidence at protein level: Swiss-Prot protein existence level 1. Binding protein with a strong affinity to the bleomycin family of antibiotics. Binds to CL990; an antimitotic-antibiotic compound. From Klebsiella pneumoniae.
   4997..5118    +  polyA_signal   SV40 poly(A) signal: SV40 polyadenylation signal
   5191..5207    -  protein_bind   lac operator: The lac repressor binds to the lac operator to inhibit transcription in E. coli. This inhibition can be relieved by adding lactose or isopropyl-β-D-thiogalactopyranoside (IPTG). lac repressor encoded by lacI
   5215..5245    -  promoter       lac promoter: promoter for the E. coli lac operon
   5260..5281    -  protein_bind   CAP binding site: CAP binding activates transcription in the presence of cAMP. E. coli catabolite activator protein
   5294..5386    -  CDS            lacI (fragment): lac repressor; lacI; The lac repressor binds to the lac operator to inhibit transcription in E. coli. This inhibition can be relieved by adding lactose or isopropyl-β-D-thiogalactopyranoside (IPTG).
   5569..6157    -  rep_origin     ori: high-copy-number ColE1/pMB1/pBR322/pUC origin of replication
   6328..7188    -  CDS            AmpR: β-lactamase; bla; confers resistance to ampicillin, carbenicillin, and related antibiotics
   7189..7293    -  promoter       AmpR promoter: bla
   7352..7404    -  misc_feature   bom (fragment): basis of mobility region from pBR322
