[The description below was written by a language model from this plasmid's Addgene catalogue record and pLannotate feature annotations shown in this document.]
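Description:
pcDNA3-sACE2v2.4(732) is a mammalian expression plasmid built on the Invitrogen pcDNA3.1(+) backbone, about 7.6 kb in total. It is propagated in E. coli through a high-copy ColE1/pUC-type origin with ampicillin selection (AmpR under its own bla promoter). It also carries an f1 phage origin. For selection in mammalian cells, an SV40 enhancer/early promoter drives the neomycin phosphotransferase gene, followed by an SV40 polyadenylation signal, which allows G418 selection of stable transfectants. Several short annotations in the feature table (fragments labelled HIV-1 LTR, ble, lacI and bom, plus the lac promoter/operator region) appear to be backbone remnants or partial sequence matches, not functional parts of the design.

The payload is a roughly 2.2 kb human ACE2 fragment cloned between NheI and XhoI. It is transcribed from the CMV immediate-early enhancer/promoter and terminated by the bovine growth hormone polyadenylation signal. A T7 promoter lies just upstream of the coding sequence. The insert encodes residues M1 to G732, covering the extracellular protease and neck domains without the membrane anchor, so the product is a soluble protein that the record describes as dimeric. It carries three substitutions, T27Y, L79T and N330Y, which define high-affinity variant 2.4, and it has no epitope or purification tag. The associated work engineered ACE2 for improved binding to the SARS-CoV-2 spike protein. The plasmid therefore serves to produce untagged, affinity-enhanced soluble ACE2 in transfected mammalian cells, for example for spike-binding studies.
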