Addgene plasmid #154100: pcDNA3-sACE2v2.4(732)
Purpose: Mammalian expression plasmid for dimeric soluble ACE2 high affinity variant 2.4 (untagged)
Depositing lab: Erik Procko. Publication: Engineering human ACE2 to optimize binding to the spike protein of SARS coronavirus 2. Chan KK, Dorosky D, Sharma P, Abbasi SA, Dye JM, Kranz DM, Herbert AS, Procko E. Science. 2020 Sep 4;369(6508):1261-1265. doi: 10.1126/science.abc0870. Epub 2020 Aug 4. PubMed 32753553.
Backbone
  Vector backbone: pcDNA3.1(+)
  Backbone manufacturer: Invitrogen
  Backbone size w/o insert (bp): 5332
  Total vector size (bp): 7555
  Vector type: Mammalian Expression
  Selectable markers: Neomycin (select with G418)
Growth in bacteria
  Bacterial resistance: Ampicillin, 100 μg/mL
  Growth temperature: 37°C
  Growth strain: DH5alpha
  Copy number: High Copy
Gene/Insert
  Gene/Insert name: Angiotensin-converting enzyme 2 (alt names: ACE2; peptidyl-dipeptidase A)
  Species: H. sapiens (human)
  Insert size (bp): 2223
  Mutation: Extracellular, soluble protease and neck domains (a.a. M1-G732) with mutations T27Y, L79T, N330Y
  GenBank ID: NM_021804.1
  Entrez Gene: ACE2 (a.k.a. ACEH)
  Promoter: CMV
  Cloning method: Restriction Enzyme; 5′ cloning site NheI (not destroyed); 3′ cloning site XhoI (not destroyed)
  Sequencing primers: 5′ CMV-fwd; 3′ BGH-rev
Terms and licenses: Academic/Nonprofit Terms; Industry Terms: Not Available to Industry
Depositor comments: Please visit https://www.biorxiv.org/content/10.1101/2020.03.16.994236v1 for BioRxiv preprint.
How to cite: pcDNA3-sACE2v2.4(732) was a gift from Erik Procko (Addgene plasmid # 154100 ; http://n2t.net/addgene:154100 ; RRID:Addgene_154100)
